Addgene plasmid #15798: pDEST17-UbE2M
Depositing lab: Wade Harper. Depositing organization: Harvard Medical School. Publication: Dual E1 activation systems for ubiquitin differentially regulate E2 enzyme charging. Jin J, Li X, Gygi SP, Harper JW. Nature. 2007 Jun 28. 447(7148):1135-8. 10.1038/nature05902 PubMed 17597759.
Backbone
  Vector backbone: pDEST17
  Backbone manufacturer: Invitrogen
  Backbone size w/o insert (bp): 4900
  Vector type: Bacterial Expression
Growth in bacteria
  Bacterial resistance: Ampicillin, 100 μg/mL
  Growth temperature: 37°C
  Growth strain: DH5alpha
  Copy number: Low Copy
Gene/Insert
  Gene/Insert name: Ubiquitin conjugating enzyme UbE2M (alt name: UbE2M)
  Species: H. sapiens (human)
  Insert size (bp): 552
  GenBank ID: NM_003969
  Entrez Gene: UBE2M (a.k.a. UBC-RS2, UBC12, hUbc12)
  Tag / fusion protein: His (N terminal on backbone)
  Cloning method: Gateway Cloning
  Sequencing primers: 5′ T7
Terms and licenses: Academic/Nonprofit Terms; Industry Terms: Not Available to Industry
How to cite: pDEST17-UbE2M was a gift from Wade Harper (Addgene plasmid # 15798 ; http://n2t.net/addgene:15798 ; RRID:Addgene_15798)
