[The description below was written by a language model from this plasmid's Addgene catalogue record.]
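Description:
pDEST17-UbE2M is a bacterial expression plasmid built on the commercial Gateway destination vector pDEST17 (backbone about 4.9 kb without insert). It is selected with ampicillin and is recorded as low copy; the record does not list the origin of replication or give a feature table, so individual backbone elements cannot be confirmed here. The use of a T7 primer for 5′ sequencing is consistent with the T7 promoter-driven expression design of the pDEST17 system, in which transcription depends on T7 RNA polymerase supplied by a suitable E. coli expression host, although the promoter itself is not explicitly stated in the record.

The insert is the human ubiquitin conjugating enzyme UbE2M (UBE2M, also known as UBC12), an open reading frame of 552 bp introduced by Gateway recombination cloning. In such expression clones the insert replaces the destination cassette and is flanked by the recombination sites left by the reaction. The backbone contributes an N-terminal His tag, so the protein is produced as a His-UbE2M fusion that can be captured by immobilised metal affinity chromatography. UBE2M is generally known as the E2 enzyme that handles the ubiquitin-like modifier NEDD8.

The plasmid is suited to producing recombinant tagged E2 protein in bacteria for purification and biochemical work. It comes from a study of how E1 activating enzymes differentially charge E2 enzymes, which suggests use of the purified protein in in vitro charging or conjugation assays, though the record does not describe the specific experiments performed with this construct.
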