>Addgene plasmid #15798 | pDEST17-UbE2M | depositor partial sequence | sequence record 8350 | Author sequence
ATGATCAAGCTGTTCTCGCTGAAGCAGCAGAAGAAGGAGGAGGAGTCGGCGGGCGGCACCAAGGGCAGCA
GCAAGAAGGCGTCGGCGGCGCAGCTGCGGATCCAGAAGGACATAAACGAGCTGAACCTGCCCAAGACGTG
TGATATCAGCTTCTCAGATCCAGACGACCTCCTCAACTTCAAGCTGGTCATCTGTCCTGATGAGGGCTTC
TACAAGAGTGGGAAGTTTGTGTTCAGTTTTAAGGTGGGCCAGGGTTACCCGCATGATCCCCCCAAGGTGA
AGTGTGAGACAATGGTCTATCACCCCAACATTGACCTCGAGGGCAACGTCTGCCTCAACATCCTCAGAGA
GGACTGGAAGCCAGTCCTTACGATAAACTCCATAATTTATGGCCTGCAGTATCTCTTCTTGGAGCCCAAC
CCCGAGGACCCACTGAACAAGGAGGCCGCAGAGGTCCTGCAGAACAACCGGCGGCTGTTTGAGCAGAACG
TGCAGCGCTCCATGCGGGGTGGCTACATCGGCTCCACCTACTTTGAGCGCTGCCTGAAATAG
