>Addgene plasmid #15798 | pDEST17-UbE2M | addgene partial sequence | sequence record 22253 | T7 5'-TAATACGACTCACTATAGGG-3'
AATAATTTTTGTTTAACTTTAAGAAGGAGAATATACATATGCGGGGTTCTCATCATCATCATCATCATGG
TATGGCTAGCATGACTGGTGGACAGCAAATGGGTCGGGATCTGTACGACGATGACGATAAGGATCCGAGC
TCGAGATCTGCAGATCAAACAAGTTTGTACAAAAAAGCAGGCTCCGCGGCCGCCCCCTTCACCATGATCA
AGCTGTTCTCGCTGAAGCAGCAGAAGAAGGAGGAGGAGTCGGCGGGCGGCACCAAGGGCAGCAGCAAGAA
GGCGTCGGCGGCGCAGCTGCGGATCCAGAAGGACATAAACGAGCTGAACCTGCCCAAGACGTGTGATATC
AGCTTCTCAGATCCAGACGACCTCCTCAACTTCAAGCTGGTCATCTGTCCTGATGAGGGCTTCTACAAGA
GTGGGAAGTTTGTGTTCAGTTTTAAGGTGGGCCAGGGTTACCCGCATGATCCCCCCAAGGTGAAGTGTGA
GACAATGGTCTATCACCCCAACATTGACCTCGAGGGCAACGTCTGCCTCAACATCCTCAGAGAGGACTGG
AAGCCAGTCCTTACGATAAACTCCATAATTTATGGCCTGCAGTATCTCTTCTTGGAGCCCAACCCCGAGG
ACCCACTGAAC
